Addgene plasmid #221201: pET3a-Xl-H3∆Nterm[R42]
Purpose: Xenopus laevis histone H3 with N-terminal tail deleted.
Depositing lab: Gregory Bowman. Depositing organization: Johns Hopkins University and School of Medicine. Publication: Nucleosome recognition and DNA distortion by the Chd1 remodeler in a nucleotide-free state. Nodelman IM, Das S, Faustino AM, Fried SD, Bowman GD, Armache JP. Nat Struct Mol Biol. 2022 Feb;29(2):121-129. doi: 10.1038/s41594-021-00719-x. Epub 2022 Feb 16. PubMed 35173352.
Backbone
  Vector backbone: pET3a
  Backbone manufacturer: Novagen
  Backbone size w/o insert (bp): 4640
  Vector type: Bacterial Expression
Growth in bacteria
  Bacterial resistance: Ampicillin, 100 μg/mL
  Growth temperature: 37°C
  Growth strain: DH5alpha
  Growth instructions: BL21-DE3 Rosetta Star cells can be used for expression
  Copy number: Low Copy
Gene/Insert
  Gene/Insert name: Xl-H3∆Nterm[R42] (alt name: Histone H3 ∆Nterm (1-41 deleted))
  Species: X. laevis (frog)
Terms and licenses: Academic/Nonprofit Terms; Industry Terms: Not Available to Industry
How to cite: pET3a-Xl-H3∆Nterm[R42] was a gift from Gregory Bowman (Addgene plasmid # 221201 ; http://n2t.net/addgene:221201 ; RRID:Addgene_221201)
