[The description below was written by a language model from this plasmid's Addgene catalogue record and pLannotate feature annotations shown in this document.]
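Description:
pET3a-Xl-H3∆Nterm[R42] is a bacterial expression plasmid built on the Novagen pET3a backbone that encodes Xenopus laevis histone H3 lacking its N-terminal tail: residues 1–41 are deleted, so the retained histone sequence starts at arginine 42. The sequenced record is 4,892 nt. The truncated H3 coding region sits between a bacteriophage T7 promoter with the T7 gene 10 ribosome binding site upstream and a T7 terminator downstream, so expression depends on T7 RNA polymerase supplied by a DE3 lysogen host; the record mentions BL21(DE3)-type Rosetta cells for expression and DH5alpha for propagation. The automated annotation labels the insert as a fragment of bovine histone H3.2, which simply reflects the very high conservation of H3 across vertebrates rather than a different species of origin. A short match to a T7 gene 10-derived sequence between the insert and the terminator appears to be residual pET3a vector sequence rather than a fusion tag, and no affinity tag is recorded.

The backbone is pBR322-derived, carrying a ColE1/pMB1-type origin together with rop and the bom mobility region, consistent with the low copy number listed. Selection is by ampicillin through β-lactamase driven by its own promoter. The tetracycline resistance gene is present only as two fragments split by the T7 expression cassette and is not expected to be functional.

The construct serves to produce recombinant tailless H3, which, given the associated work on nucleosome recognition by the Chd1 chromatin remodeler, is presumably used for reconstituting nucleosomes in structural and biochemical studies.
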