Features (pLannotate 1.2.2; 14 found; start..end, strand, type, name):
     10..38      +  promoter       tet promoter: E. coli promoter for tetracycline efflux protein gene
     86..378     +  CDS            TcR (fragment): tetracycline efflux protein; tet; confers resistance to tetracycline
    404..451     -  terminator     T7 terminator: transcription terminator for bacteriophage T7 RNA polymerase
    459..508     -  CDS            SET1 (fragment): solubility-enhancement tag derived from T7 phage gene 10B
    519..809     -  CDS            H32_BOVIN (fragment): Experimental evidence at protein level: Swiss-Prot protein existence level 1. Core component of nucleosome. Nucleosomes wrap and compact DNA into chromatin, limiting DNA accessibility to the cellular machineries which require DNA as a template. Histones thereby play a central role in transcription regulation, DNA repair, DNA replication and chromosomal stability. DNA accessibility is regulated via a complex set of post-translational modifications of histones, also called histone code, and nucleosome remodeling. From Bos taurus (Bovine).
    814..836     -  RBS            RBS: efficient ribosome binding site from bacteriophage T7 gene 10 (Olins and Rangwala, 1989)
    868..886     -  promoter       T7 promoter: promoter for bacteriophage T7 RNA polymerase
    908..1808    +  CDS            TcR (fragment): tetracycline efflux protein; tet; confers resistance to tetracycline
   2050..2430    -  CDS            YPB1_ECOLX: Protein predicted: Swiss-Prot protein existence level 4. From Escherichia coli.
   2447..2638    +  CDS            rop: Rop protein, which maintains plasmids at low copy number; rop
   2740..2879    +  misc_feature   bom: basis of mobility region from pBR322
   3065..3653    -  rep_origin     ori: high-copy-number ColE1/pMB1/pBR322/pUC origin of replication
   3824..4684    -  CDS            AmpR: β-lactamase; bla; confers resistance to ampicillin, carbenicillin, and related antibiotics
   4685..4789    -  promoter       AmpR promoter: bla
>Addgene plasmid #221201 | pET3a-Xl-H3∆Nterm[R42] | addgene full sequence | sequence record 438351 | Addgene NGS Result
TTCTCATGTTTGACAGCTTATCATCGATAAGCTTTAATGCGGTAGTTTATCACAGTTAAATTGCTAACGC
AGTCAGGCACCGTGTATGAAATCTAACAATGCGCTCATCGTCATCCTCGGCACCGTCACCCTGGATGCTG
TAGGCATAGGCTTGGTTATGCCGGTACTGCCGGGCCTCTTGCGGGATATCGTCCATTCCGACAGCATCGC
CAGTCACTATGGCGTGCTGCTAGCGCTATATGCGTTGATGCAATTTCTATGCGCACCCGTTCTCGGAGCA
CTGTCCGACCGCTTTGGCCGCCGCCCAGTCCTGCTCGCTTCGCTACTTGGAGCCACTATCGACTACGCGA
TCATGGCGACCACACCCGTCCTGTGGATATCCGGATATAGTTCCTCCTTTCAGCAAAAAACCCCTCAAGA
CCCGTTTAGAGGCCCCAAGGGGTTATGCTAGTTATTGCTCAGCGGTGGCAGCAGCCAACTCAGCTTCCTT
TCGGGCTTTGTTAGCAGCCGGATCCTTAAGCCCTCTCGCCTCGGATTCTGCGGGCCAGCTGGATGTCCTT
GGGCATGATGGTGACCCTCTTGGCGTGGATGGCGCACAGGTTGGTGTCCTCAAAGAGAGCGACCAGATAA
GCCTCGCTGGCCTCCTGCAGAGCCATAACGGCCGAGCTCTGGAAGCGCAGGTCGGTCTTGAAGTCCTGAG
CGATCTCCCGGACCAGGCGCTGGAAAGGCAGTTTGCGGATGAGCAGCTCGGTGGATTTCTGGTAGCGGCG
GATCTCGCGGAGAGCGACTGTGCCGGGCCGGCTCATATGTATATCTCCTTCTTAAAGTTAAACAAAATTA
TTTCTAGAGGGAAACCGTTGTGGTCTCCCTATAGTGAGTCGTATTAATTTCGCGGGATCGAGATCTCGAT
CCTCTACGCCGGACGCATCGTGGCCGGCATCACCGGCGCCACAGGTGCGGTTGCTGGCGCCTATATCGCC
GACATCACCGATGGGGAAGATCGGGCTCGCCACTTCGGGCTCATGAGCGCTTGTTTCGGCGTGGGTATGG
TGGCAGGCCCCGTGGCCGGGGGACTGTTGGGCGCCATCTCCTTGCATGCACCATTCCTTGCGGCGGCGGT
GCTCAACGGCCTCAACCTACTACTGGGCTGCTTCCTAATGCAGGAGTCGCATAAGGGAGAGCGTCGACCG
ATGCCCTTGAGAGCCTTCAACCCAGTCAGCTCCTTCCGGTGGGCGCGGGGCATGACTATCGTCGCCGCAC
TTATGACTGTCTTCTTTATCATGCAACTCGTAGGACAGGTGCCGGCAGCGCTCTGGGTCATTTTCGGCGA
GGACCGCTTTCGCTGGAGCGCGACGATGATCGGCCTGTCGCTTGCGGTATTCGGAATCTTGCACGCCCTC
GCTCAAGCCTTCGTCACTGGTCCCGCCACCAAACGTTTCGGCGAGAAGCAGGCCATTATCGCCGGCATGG
CGGCCGACGCGCTGGGCTACGTCTTGCTGGCGTTCGCGACGCGAGGCTGGATGGCCTTCCCCATTATGAT
TCTTCTCGCTTCCGGCGGCATCGGGATGCCCGCGTTGCAGGCCATGCTGTCCAGGCAGGTAGATGACGAC
CATCAGGGACAGCTTCAAGGATCGCTCGCGGCTCTTACCAGCCTAACTTCGATCATTGGACCGCTGATCG
TCACGGCGATTTATGCCGCCTCGGCGAGCACATGGAACGGGTTGGCATGGATTGTAGGCGCCGCCCTATA
CCTTGTCTGCCTCCCCGCGTTGCGTCGCGGTGCATGGAGCCGGGCCACCTCGACCTGAATGGAAGCCGGC
GGCACCTCGCTAACGGATTCACCACTCCAAGAATTGGAGCCAATCAATTCTTGCGGAGAACTGTGAATGC
GCAAACCAACCCTTGGCAGAACATATCCATCGCGTCCGCCATCTCCAGCAGCCGCACGCGGCGCATCTCG
GGCAGCGTTGGGTCCTGGCCACGGGTGCGCATGATCGTGCTCCTGTCGTTGAGGACCCGGCTAGGCTGGC
GGGGTTGCCTTACTGGTTAGCAGAATGAATCACCGATACGCGAGCGAACGTGAAGCGACTGCTGCTGCAA
AACGTCTGCGACCTGAGCAACAACATGAATGGTCTTCGGTTTCCGTGTTTCGTAAAGTCTGGAAACGCGG
AAGTCAGCGCCCTGCACCATTATGTTCCGGATCTGCATCGCAGGATGCTGCTGGCTACCCTGTGGAACAC
CTACATCTGTATTAACGAAGCGCTGGCATTGACCCTGAGTGATTTTTCTCTGGTCCCGCCGCATCCATAC
CGCCAGTTGTTTACCCTCACAACGTTCCAGTAACCGGGCATGTTCATCATCAGTAACCCGTATCGTGAGC
ATCCTCTCTCGTTTCATCGGTATCATTACCCCCATGAACAGAAATCCCCCTTACACGGAGGCATCAGTGA
CCAAACAGGAAAAAACCGCCCTTAACATGGCCCGCTTTATCAGAAGCCAGACATTAACGCTTCTGGAGAA
ACTCAACGAGCTGGACGCGGATGAACAGGCAGACATCTGTGAATCGCTTCACGACCACGCTGATGAGCTT
TACCGCAGCTGCCTCGCGCGTTTCGGTGATGACGGTGAAAACCTCTGACACATGCAGCTCCCGGAGACGG
TCACAGCTTGTCTGTAAGCGGATGCCGGGAGCAGACAAGCCCGTCAGGGCGCGTCAGCGGGTGTTGGCGG
GTGTCGGGGCGCAGCCATGACCCAGTCACGTAGCGATAGCGGAGTGTATACTGGCTTAACTATGCGGCAT
CAGAGCAGATTGTACTGAGAGTGCACCATTGCGGTGTGAAATACCGCACAGATGCGTAAGGAGAAAATAC
CGCATCAGGCGCTCTTCCGCTTCCTCGCTCACTGACTCGCTGCGCTCGGTCGTTCGGCTGCGGCGAGCGG
TATCAGCTCACTCAAAGGCGGTAATACGGTTATCCACAGAATCAGGGGATAACGCAGGAAAGAACATGTG
AGCAAAAGGCCAGCAAAAGGCCAGGAACCGTAAAAAGGCCGCGTTGCTGGCGTTTTTCCATAGGCTCCGC
CCCCCTGACGAGCATCACAAAAATCGACGCTCAAGTCAGAGGTGGCGAAACCCGACAGGACTATAAAGAT
ACCAGGCGTTTCCCCCTGGAAGCTCCCTCGTGCGCTCTCCTGTTCCGACCCTGCCGCTTACCGGATACCT
GTCCGCCTTTCTCCCTTCGGGAAGCGTGGCGCTTTCTCATAGCTCACGCTGTAGGTATCTCAGTTCGGTG
TAGGTCGTTCGCTCCAAGCTGGGCTGTGTGCACGAACCCCCCGTTCAGCCCGACCGCTGCGCCTTATCCG
GTAACTATCGTCTTGAGTCCAACCCGGTAAGACACGACTTATCGCCACTGGCAGCAGCCACTGGTAACAG
GATTAGCAGAGCGAGGTATGTAGGCGGTGCTACAGAGTTCTTGAAGTGGTGGCCTAACTACGGCTACACT
AGAAGGACAGTATTTGGTATCTGCGCTCTGCTGAAGCCAGTTACCTTCGGAAAAAGAGTTGGTAGCTCTT
GATCCGGCAAACAAACCACCGCTGGTAGCGGTGGTTTTTTTGTTTGCAAGCAGCAGATTACGCGCAGAAA
AAAAGGATCTCAAGAAGATCCTTTGATCTTTTCTACGGGGTCTGACGCTCAGTGGAACGAAAACTCACGT
TAAGGGATTTTGGTCATGAGATTATCAAAAAGGATCTTCACCTAGATCCTTTTAAATTAAAAATGAAGTT
TTAAATCAATCTAAAGTATATATGAGTAAACTTGGTCTGACAGTTACCAATGCTTAATCAGTGAGGCACC
TATCTCAGCGATCTGTCTATTTCGTTCATCCATAGTTGCCTGACTCCCCGTCGTGTAGATAACTACGATA
CGGGAGGGCTTACCATCTGGCCCCAGTGCTGCAATGATACCGCGAGACCCACGCTCACCGGCTCCAGATT
TATCAGCAATAAACCAGCCAGCCGGAAGGGCCGAGCGCAGAAGTGGTCCTGCAACTTTATCCGCCTCCAT
CCAGTCTATTAATTGTTGCCGGGAAGCTAGAGTAAGTAGTTCGCCAGTTAATAGTTTGCGCAACGTTGTT
GCCATTGCTGCAGGCATCGTGGTGTCACGCTCGTCGTTTGGTATGGCTTCATTCAGCTCCGGTTCCCAAC
GATCAAGGCGAGTTACATGATCCCCCATGTTGTGCAAAAAAGCGGTTAGCTCCTTCGGTCCTCCGATCGT
TGTCAGAAGTAAGTTGGCCGCAGTGTTATCACTCATGGTTATGGCAGCACTGCATAATTCTCTTACTGTC
ATGCCATCCGTAAGATGCTTTTCTGTGACTGGTGAGTACTCAACCAAGTCATTCTGAGAATAGTGTATGC
GGCGACCGAGTTGCTCTTGCCCGGCGTCAACACGGGATAATACCGCGCCACATAGCAGAACTTTAAAAGT
GCTCATCATTGGAAAACGTTCTTCGGGGCGAAAACTCTCAAGGATCTTACCGCTGTTGAGATCCAGTTCG
ATGTAACCCACTCGTGCACCCAACTGATCTTCAGCATCTTTTACTTTCACCAGCGTTTCTGGGTGAGCAA
AAACAGGAAGGCAAAATGCCGCAAAAAAGGGAATAAGGGCGACACGGAAATGTTGAATACTCATACTCTT
CCTTTTTCAATATTATTGAAGCATTTATCAGGGTTATTGTCTCATGAGCGGATACATATTTGAATGTATT
TAGAAAAATAAACAAATAGGGGTTCCGCGCACATTTCCCCGAAAAGTGCCACCTGACGTCTAAGAAACCA
TTATTATCATGACATTAACCTATAAAAATAGGCGTATCACGAGGCCCTTTCGTCTTCAAGAA
